>Addgene plasmid #129088 | co luxD pcDNA3.1(+) | addgene full sequence | sequence record 252826 | Addgene NGS Result
GACGGATCGGGAGATCTCCCGATCCCCTATGGTGCACTCTCAGTACAATCTGCTCTGATGCCGCATAGTT
AAGCCAGTATCTGCTCCCTGCTTGTGTGTTGGAGGTCGCTGAGTAGTGCGCGAGCAAAATTTAAGCTACA
ACAAGGCAAGGCTTGACCGACAATTGCATGAAGAATCTGCTTAGGGTTAGGCGTTTTGCGCTGCTTCGCG
ATGTACGGGCCAGATATACGCGTTGACATTGATTATTGACTAGTTATTAATAGTAATCAATTACGGGGTC
ATTAGTTCATAGCCCATATATGGAGTTCCGCGTTACATAACTTACGGTAAATGGCCCGCCTGGCTGACCG
CCCAACGACCCCCGCCCATTGACGTCAATAATGACGTATGTTCCCATAGTAACGCCAATAGGGACTTTCC
ATTGACGTCAATGGGTGGAGTATTTACGGTAAACTGCCCACTTGGCAGTACATCAAGTGTATCATATGCC
AAGTACGCCCCCTATTGACGTCAATGACGGTAAATGGCCCGCCTGGCATTATGCCCAGTACATGACCTTA
TGGGACTTTCCTACTTGGCAGTACATCTACGTATTAGTCATCGCTATTACCATGGTGATGCGGTTTTGGC
AGTACATCAATGGGCGTGGATAGCGGTTTGACTCACGGGGATTTCCAAGTCTCCACCCCATTGACGTCAA
TGGGAGTTTGTTTTGGCACCAAAATCAACGGGACTTTCCAAAATGTCGTAACAACTCCGCCCCATTGACG
CAAATGGGCGGTAGGCGTGTACGGTGGGAGGTCTATATAAGCAGAGCTCTCTGGCTAACTAGAGAACCCA
CTGCTTACTGGCTTATCGAAATTAATACGACTCACTATAGGGAGACCCAAGCTGGCTAGCATGGAGAACG
AGAGCAAGTACAAGACCATCGACCACGTGATCTGCGTGGAGGGCAACAAGAAGATCCACGTGTGGGAGAC
CCTGCCCGAGGAGAACAGCCCCAAGCGCAAGAACGCCATCATCATCGCCAGCGGCTTCGCCCGCCGCATG
GACCACTTCGCCGGCCTGGCCGAGTACCTGAGCCGCAACGGCTTCCACGTGATCCGCTACGACAGCCTGC
ACCACGTGGGCCTGAGCAGCGGCACCATCGACGAGTTCACCATGAGCATCGGCAAGCAGAGCCTGCTGGC
CGTGGTGGACTGGCTGACCACCCGCAAGATCAACAACTTCGGCATGCTGGCCAGCAGCCTGAGCGCCCGC
ATCGCCTACGCCAGCCTGAGCGAGATCAACGCCAGCTTCCTGATCACCGCCGTGGGCGTGGTGAACCTGC
GCTACAGCCTGGAGCGCGCCCTGGGCTTCGACTACCTGAGCCTGCCCATCAACGAGCTGCCCAACAACCT
GGACTTCGAGGGCCACAAGCTGGGCGCCGAGGTGTTCGCCCGCGACTGCCTGGACTTCGGCTGGGAGGAC
CTGGCCAGCACCATCAACAACATGATGTACCTGGACATCCCCTTCATCGCCTTCACCGCCAACAACGACA
ACTGGGTGAAGCAGGACGAGGTGATCACCCTGCTGAGCAACATCCGCAGCAACCGCTGCAAGATCTACAG
CCTGCTGGGCAGCAGCCACGACCTGAGCGAGAACCTGGTGGTGCTGCGCAACTTCTACCAGAGCGTGACC
AAGGCCGCCATCGCGATGGACAACGACCACCTGGACATCGACGTGGACATCACCGAGCCCAGCTTCGAGC
ACCTGACCATCGCCACCGTGAACGAGCGCCGCATGCGCATCGAGATCGAGAACCAGGCCATCAGCCTGAG
CTGACTCGAGTCTAGAGGGCCCGTTTAAACCCGCTGATCAGCCTCGACTGTGCCTTCTAGTTGCCAGCCA
TCTGTTGTTTGCCCCTCCCCCGTGCCTTCCTTGACCCTGGAAGGTGCCACTCCCACTGTCCTTTCCTAAT
AAAATGAGGAAATTGCATCGCATTGTCTGAGTAGGTGTCATTCTATTCTGGGGGGTGGGGTGGGGCAGGA
CAGCAAGGGGGAGGATTGGGAAGACAATAGCAGGCATGCTGGGGATGCGGTGGGCTCTATGGCTTCTGAG
GCGGAAAGAACCAGCTGGGGCTCTAGGGGGTATCCCC
[124 nt withheld, positions 2138-2261]
C
[91 nt withheld, positions 2263-2353]
A
[49 nt withheld, positions 2355-2403]
CCTTTGACGTTGGAGTCCACGTTCTTT
[37 nt withheld, positions 2431-2467]
ACCCTATCTCGGTCTATTCTTTTGATTTATAAGGGATTTTGCCGATTTCGGCCTATTGGTTAAAAAATGA
GCTGATTTAACAAAAATTTAACGCGAATTAATTCTGTGGAATGTGTGTCAGTTAGGGTGTGGAAAGTCCC
CAGGCTCCCCAGCAGGCAGAAGTATGCAAAGCATGCATCTCAATTAGTCAGCAACCAGGTGTGGAAAGTC
CCCAGGCTCCCCAGCAGGCAGAAGTATGCAAAGCATGCATCTCAATTAGTCAGCAACCATAGTCCCGCCC
CTAACTCCGCCCATCCCGCCCCTAACTCCGCCCAGTTCCGCCCATTCTCCGCCCCATGGCTGACTAATTT
TTTTTATTTATGCAGAGGCCGAGGCCGCCTCTGCCTCTGAGCTATTCCAGAAGTAGTGAGGAGGCTTTTT
TGGAGGCCTAGGCTTTTGCAAAAAGCTCCCGGGAGCTTGTATATCCATTTTCGGATCTGATCAAGAGACA
GGATGAGGATCGTTTCGCATGATTGAACAAGATGGATTGCACGCAGGTTCTCCGGCCGCTTGGGTGGAGA
GGCTATTCGGCTATGACTGGGCACAACAGACAATCGGCTGCTCTGATGCCGCCGTGTTCCGGCTGTCAGC
GCAGGGGCGCCCGGTTCTTTTTGTCAAGACCGACCTGTCCGGTGCCCTGAATGAACTGCAGGACGAGGCA
GCGCGGCTATCGTGGCTGGCCACGACGGGCGTTCCTTGCGCAGCTGTGCTCGACGTTGTCACTGAAGCGG
GAAGGGACTGGCTGCTATTGGGCGAAGTGCCGGGGCAGGATCTCCTGTCATCTCACCTTGCTCCTGCCGA
GAAAGTATCCATCATGGCTGATGCAATGCGGCGGCTGCATACGCTTGATCCGGCTACCTGCCCATTCGAC
CACCAAGCGAAACATCGCATCGAGCGAGCACGTACTCGGATGGAAGCCGGTCTTGTCGATCAGGATGATC
TGGACGAAGAGCATCAGGGGCTCGCGCCAGCCGAACTGTTCGCCAGGCTCAAGGCGCGCATGCCCGACGG
CGAGGATCTCGTCGTGACCCATGGCGATGCCTGCTTGCCGAATATCATGGTGGAAAATGGCCGCTTTTCT
GGATTCATCGACTGTGGCCGGCTGGGTGTGGCGGACCGCTATCAGGACATAGCGTTGGCTACCCGTGATA
TTGCTGAAGAGCTTGGCGGCGAATGGGCTGACCGCTTCCTCGTGCTTTACGGTATCGCCGCTCCCGATTC
GCAGCGCATCGCCTTCTATCGCCTTCTTGACGAGTTCTTCTGAGCGGGACTCTGGGGTTCGAAATGACCG
ACCAAGCGACGCCCAACCTGCCATCACGAGATTTCGATTCCACCGCCGCCTTCTATGAAAGGTTGGGCTT
CGGAATCGTTTTCCGGGACGCCGGCTGGATGATCCTCCAGCGCGGGGATCTCATGCTGGAGTTCTTCGCC
CACCCCAACTTGTTTATTGCAGCTTATAATGGTTACAAATAAAGCAATAGCATCACAAATTTCACAAATA
AAGCATTTTTTTCACTGCATTCTAGTTGTGGTTTGTCCAAACTCATCAATGTATCTTATCATGTCTGTAT
ACCGTCGACCTCTAGCTAGAGCTTGGCGTAATCATGGTCATAGCTGTTTCCTGTGTGAAATTGTTATCCG
CTCACAATTCCACACAACATACGAGCCGGAAGCATAAAGTGTAAAGCCTGGGGTGCCTAATGAGTGAGCT
AACTCACATTAATTGCGTTGCGCTCACTGCCCGCTTTCCAGTCGGGAAACCTGTCGTGCCAGCTGCATTA
ATGAATCGGCCAACGCGCGGGGAGAGGCGGTTTGCGTATTGGGCGCTCTTCCGCTTCCTCGCTCACTGAC
TCGCTGCGCTCGGTCGTTCGGCTGCGGCGAGCGGTATCAGCTCACTCAAAGGCGGTAATACGGTTATCCA
CAGAATCAGGGGATAACGCAGGAAAGAACATGTGAGCAAAAGGCCAGCAAAAGGCCAGGAACCGTAAAAA
GGCCGCGTTGCTGGCGTTTTTCCATAGGCTCCGCCCCCCTGACGAGCATCACAAAAATCGACGCTCAAGT
CAGAGGTGGCGAAACCCGACAGGACTATAAAGATACCAGGCGTTTCCCCCTGGAAGCTCCCTCGTGCGCT
CTCCTGTTCCGACCCTGCCGCTTACCGGATACCTGTCCGCCTTTCTCCCTTCGGGAAGCGTGGCGCTTTC
TCATAGCTCACGCTGTAGGTATCTCAGTTCGGTGTAGGTCGTTCGCTCCAAGCTGGGCTGTGTGCACGAA
CCCCCCGTTCAGCCCGACCGCTGCGCCTTATCCGGTAACTATCGTCTTGAGTCCAACCCGGTAAGACACG
ACTTATCGCCACTGGCAGCAGCCACTGGTAACAGGATTAGCAGAGCGAGGTATGTAGGCGGTGCTACAGA
GTTCTTGAAGTGGTGGCCTAACTACGGCTACACTAGAAGAACAGTATTTGGTATCTGCGCTCTGCTGAAG
CCAGTTACCTTCGGAAAAAGAGTTGGTAGCTCTTGATCCGGCAAACAAACCACCGCTGGTAGCGGTGGTT
TTTTTGTTTGCAAGCAGCAGATTACGCGCAGAAAAAAAGGATCTCAAGAAGATCCTTTGATCTTTTCTAC
GGGGTCTGACGCTCAGTGGAACGAAAACTCACGTTAAGGGATTTTGGTCATGAGATTATCAAAAAGGATC
TTCACCTAGATCCTTTTAAATTAAAAATGAAGTTTTAAATCAATCTAAAGTATATATGAGTAAACTTGGT
CTGACAGTTACCAATGCTTAATCAGTGAGGCACCTATCTCAGCGATCTGTCTATTTCGTTCATCCATAGT
TGCCTGACTCCCCGTCGTGTAGATAACTACGATACGGGAGGGCTTACCATCTGGCCCCAGTGCTGCAATG
ATACCGCGAGACCCACGCTCACCGGCTCCAGATTTATCAGCAATAAACCAGCCAGCCGGAAGGGCCGAGC
GCAGAAGTGGTCCTGCAACTTTATCCGCCTCCATCCAGTCTATTAATTGTTGCCGGGAAGCTAGAGTAAG
TAGTTCGCCAGTTAATAGTTTGCGCAACGTTGTTGCCATTGCTACAGGCATCGTGGTGTCACGCTCGTCG
TTTGGTATGGCTTCATTCAGCTCCGGTTCCCAACGATCAAGGCGAGTTACATGATCCCCCATGTTGTGCA
AAAAAGCGGTTAGCTCCTTCGGTCCTCCGATCGTTGTCAGAAGTAAGTTGGCCGCAGTGTTATCACTCAT
GGTTATGGCAGCACTGCATAATTCTCTTACTGTCATGCCATCCGTAAGATGCTTTTCTGTGACTGGTGAG
TACTCAACCAAGTCATTCTGAGAATAGTGTATGCGGCGACCGAGTTGCTCTTGCCCGGCGTCAATACGGG
ATAATACCGCGCCACATAGCAGAACTTTAAAAGTGCTCATCATTGGAAAACGTTCTTCGGGGCGAAAACT
CTCAAGGATCTTACCGCTGTTGAGATCCAGTTCGATGTAACCCACTCGTGCACCCAACTGATCTTCAGCA
TCTTTTACTTTCACCAGCGTTTCTGGGTGAGCAAAAACAGGAAGGCAAAATGCCGCAAAAAAGGGAATAA
GGGCGACACGGAAATGTTGAATACTCATACTCTTCCTTTTTCAATATTATTGAAGCATTTATCAGGGTTA
TTGTCTCATGAGCGGATACATATTTGAATGTATTTAGAAAAATAAACAAATAGGGGTTCCGCGCACATTT
CCCCGAAAAGTGCCACCTGACGTC
Features (pLannotate 1.2.2; 20 found; start..end, strand, type, name):
     28..80      -  misc_feature   bom (fragment): basis of mobility region from pBR322
    235..614     +  enhancer       CMV enhancer: human cytomegalovirus immediate early enhancer
    615..818     +  promoter       CMV promoter: human cytomegalovirus (CMV) immediate early promoter
    814..847     +  LTR            5' LTR (truncated) (fragment): truncated 5' long terminal repeat (LTR) from HIV-1
    863..881     +  promoter       T7 promoter: promoter for bacteriophage T7 RNA polymerase
    901..1821    +  CDS            luxD: LUXD1_PHOLU - Experimental evidence at protein level: Swiss-Prot protein existence level 1. Acyl transferase is part of the fatty acid reductase system required for aldehyde biosynthesis; it produces fatty acids for the luminescent reaction. From Photorhabdus luminescens (Xenorhabdus luminescens).
   1868..2092    +  polyA_signal   bGH poly(A) signal: bovine growth hormone polyadenylation signal
   2096..2117    +  promoter       SV40 promoter (fragment): SV40 enhancer and early promoter
   2138..2566    +  rep_origin     f1 ori (sequence partly withheld): f1 bacteriophage origin of replication; arrow indicates direction of (+) strand synthesis
   2580..2909    +  promoter       SV40 promoter: SV40 enhancer and early promoter
   2976..3767    +  CDS            neo: KKA2_KLEPN - Also known as kan, nptII. Experimental evidence at protein level: Swiss-Prot protein existence level 1. Resistance to kanamycin, neomycin, paromomycin, ribostamycin, butirosin and gentamicin B. From Klebsiella pneumoniae.
   3791..3949    +  CDS            ble (fragment): BLE_KLEPN - Experimental evidence at protein level: Swiss-Prot protein existence level 1. Binding protein with a strong affinity to the bleomycin family of antibiotics. Binds to CL990; an antimitotic-antibiotic compound. From Klebsiella pneumoniae.
   3944..4065    +  polyA_signal   SV40 poly(A) signal: SV40 polyadenylation signal
   4138..4154    -  protein_bind   lac operator: The lac repressor binds to the lac operator to inhibit transcription in E. coli. This inhibition can be relieved by adding lactose or isopropyl-β-D-thiogalactopyranoside (IPTG). lac repressor encoded by lacI
   4162..4192    -  promoter       lac promoter: promoter for the E. coli lac operon
   4207..4228    -  protein_bind   CAP binding site: CAP binding activates transcription in the presence of cAMP. E. coli catabolite activator protein
   4241..4333    -  CDS            lacI (fragment): lac repressor; lacI; The lac repressor binds to the lac operator to inhibit transcription in E. coli. This inhibition can be relieved by adding lactose or isopropyl-β-D-thiogalactopyranoside (IPTG).
   4516..5104    -  rep_origin     ori: high-copy-number ColE1/pMB1/pBR322/pUC origin of replication
   5275..6135    -  CDS            AmpR: β-lactamase; bla; confers resistance to ampicillin, carbenicillin, and related antibiotics
   6136..6240    -  promoter       AmpR promoter: bla
