[The description below was written by a language model from this plasmid's Addgene catalogue record and pLannotate feature annotations shown in this document.]
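Description:
co luxD pcDNA3.1(+) is a mammalian expression plasmid built on the pcDNA3.1(+) backbone, about 6.3 kb in total, carrying a synthetic, codon-optimized version of the bacterial luxD gene. In E. coli it is maintained at high copy number through a ColE1/pUC-type origin and selected with ampicillin via the β-lactamase gene and its native promoter. An f1 phage origin is also present. For mammalian cells, an SV40 early promoter drives a neomycin phosphotransferase gene terminated by an SV40 polyadenylation signal, allowing G418 selection of stable transfectants. The feature table also lists short fragments (bom, lac promoter/operator, lacI, ble and an HIV-1 LTR-like match). These appear to be backbone remnants or annotation artefacts rather than functional parts of the design.

The 924 bp insert sits between the NheI and XhoI sites, downstream of the human cytomegalovirus immediate early enhancer and promoter and upstream of the bovine growth hormone polyadenylation signal, giving strong constitutive expression after transfection. A T7 promoter lies just before the coding sequence. The annotation matches the encoded protein to LuxD of Photorhabdus luminescens, the acyl transferase of the fatty acid reductase system, which supplies fatty acids for synthesis of the aldehyde substrate consumed in the bacterial luciferase reaction. No epitope tag or fluorescent reporter is annotated. The plasmid's stated purpose is expression of luxD in mammalian cells. The associated work concerns autonomous bioluminescence imaging of single mammalian cells with the bacterial lux system, which suggests use alongside constructs for the other lux components, although these are not described in this record.
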