Addgene plasmid #129088: co luxD pcDNA3.1(+)
Purpose: Expression of luxD in mammalian cells
Depositing lab: Stefan Hell. Publication: Autonomous bioluminescence imaging of single mammalian cells with the bacterial bioluminescence system. Gregor C, Pape JK, Gwosch KC, Gilat T, Sahl SJ, Hell SW. Proc Natl Acad Sci U S A. 2019 Dec 2. pii: 1913616116. doi: 10.1073/pnas.1913616116. PubMed 31792180.
Backbone
  Vector backbone: pcDNA3.1(+)
  Backbone size w/o insert (bp): 5344
  Total vector size (bp): 6268
  Vector type: Mammalian Expression
  Selectable markers: Neomycin (select with G418)
Growth in bacteria
  Bacterial resistance: Ampicillin, 100 μg/mL
  Growth temperature: 37°C
  Growth strain: DH5alpha
  Copy number: High Copy
Gene/Insert
  Gene/Insert name: co luxD (alt name: codon-optimized luxD)
  Species: Synthetic
  Insert size (bp): 924
  Promoter: CMV
  Cloning method: Restriction Enzyme; 5′ cloning site NheI (not destroyed); 3′ cloning site XhoI (not destroyed)
  Sequencing primers: 5′ TGACGCAAATGGGCGGTA; 3′ GAAAGGACAGTGGGAGTGGCA
Terms and licenses: Academic/Nonprofit Terms; Industry Terms: Not Available to Industry
How to cite: co luxD pcDNA3.1(+) was a gift from Stefan Hell (Addgene plasmid # 129088 ; http://n2t.net/addgene:129088 ; RRID:Addgene_129088)
